>Addgene plasmid #156385 | pNK141l2 | addgene full sequence | sequence record 317841 | Addgene NGS Result
GGAATTGTGAGCGGATAACAATTCTATATCTGTTATTTTTTCCAACCACAGATCTATGAGCAAAGGTGAA
GAACTGTTTACCGGCAGCGAGCTGATTAAGGAGAACATGCACATGAAGCTGTACATGGAAGGCACCGTGA
ACAACCACCACTTCAAGTGCACATCCGAGGGCGAAGGCAAGCCCTACGAGGGCACCCAGACCATGAGAAT
CAAGGTGGTCGAGGGCGGCCCTCTACCCTTCGCCTTCGACATCTTGGCTACCAGCTTCATGTACGGCAGC
TACACCTTCATCAACCACACCCAGGGCATCCCCGACTTCTTTAAGCAGTCCTTCCCTGAGGGCTTCACAT
GGGAGAGAGTCACCACATACGAAGACGGGGGCGTGCTGACCGCTACCCAGGACACCAGCCTCCAGGACGG
TTGCCTCATCTACAACGTCAAGATCAGAGGGGTGAACTTCACATCCAACGGCCCTGTGATGCAGAAGAAA
ACACTCGGCTGGGAGGCCGGCACCGAGATGCTGTACCCCGCTGACGGCGGCCTGGAAGGCAGATCTGACG
ACGCCCTGAAGCTCGTGGGCGGGGGCCACCTGATCTGCAACTTGAAGAGCACATACAGATCCAAGAAACC
CGCTAAGAATCTCAAGGTGCCCGGCGTCTACTATGTGGACCGAAGACTGGAAAGAATCAAGGAGGCCGAC
AAAGAGACCTACGTCGAGCAGCACGAGGTGGCTGTGGCCAGATACTGCGACCTCCCTAGCAAACTGGGGC
ACAAGCTTAATTAAGTCGACCGGCTGCTAACAAAGCCCGCGGCCGCTGAAGATCGATCTCGACGAGTGAG
AGAAGATTTTCAGCCTGATACAGATTAAATCAGAACGCAGAAGCGGTCTGATAAAACAGAATTTGCCTGG
CGGCAGTAGCGCGGTGGTCCCACCTGACCCCATGCCGAACTCAGAAGTGAAACGCCGTAGCGCCGATGGT
AGTGTGGGGTCACCCCATGCGAGAGTAGGGAACTGCCAGGCATCAAATAAAACGAAAGGCTCAGTCGAAA
GACTGGGCCTTTCGTTTTATCTGTTGTTTGTCGGTGAACGCTCTCCTGAGTAGGACAAATCCGCCGGGAG
CGGATTTGAACGTTGCGAAGCAACGGCCCGGAGGGTGGCGGGCAGGACGCCCGCCATAAACTGCCAGGCA
TCAAATTAAGCAGAAGGCCATCCTGACGGATGGCCTTTTTGCGTTTCTACAGAGCGTCAGACCCCTTAAT
AAGATGATCTTCTTGAGATCGTTTTGGTCTGCGCGTAATCTCTTGCTCTGAAAACGAAAAAACCGCCTTG
CAGGGCGGTTTTTCGAAGGTTCTCTGAGCTACCAACTCTTTGAACCGAGGTAACTGGCTTGGAGGAGCGC
AGTCACCAAAACTTGTCCTTTCAGTTTAGCCTTAACCGGCGCATGACTTCAAGACTAACTCCTCTAAATC
AATTACCAGTGGCTGCTGCCAGTGGTGCTTTTGCATGTCTTTCCGGGTTGGACTCAAGACGATAGTTACC
GGATAAGGCGCAGCGGTCGGACTGAACGGGGGGTTCGTGCATACAGTCCAGCTTGGAGCGAACTGCCTAC
CCGGAACTGAGTGTCAGGCGTGGAATGAGACAAACGCGGCCATAACAGCGGAATGACACCGGTAAACCGA
AAGGCAGGAACAGGAGAGCGCACGAGGGAGCCGCCAGGGGGAAACGCCTGGTATCTTTATAGTCCTGTCG
GGTTTCGCCACCACTGATTTGAGCGTCAGATTTCGTGATGCTTGTCAGGGGGGCGGAGCCTATGGAAAAA
CGGCTTTGCCGCGGCCCTCTCGGATCTGTATGGTGCACTCTCAGTACAATCTGCTCTGATGCCGCATAGT
TAAGCCAGTATACACTCCGCTATCGCTACGTGACTGCCTCGACCTGCAGCAATTCCAACGCCATCAAAAA
TAATTCGCGTCTGGCCTTCCTGTAGCCAGCTTTCATCAACATTAAATGTGAGCGAGTAACAACCCGTCGG
ATTCTCCGTGGGAACAAACGGCGGATTGACCGTAATGGGATAGGTCACGTTGGTGTAGATGGGCGCATCG
TAACCGTGCATCTGCCAGTTTGAGGGGACGACGACAGTATCGGCCTCAGGAAGATCGCACTCCAGCCAGC
TTTCCGGCACCGCTTCTGGTGCCGGAAACCAGGCAAAGCGCCATTCGCCATTCAGGCTGCGCAACTGTTG
GGAAGGGCGATCGGTGCGGGCCTCTTCGCTATTACGCCAGCTGGCGAAAGGGGGATGTGCTGCAAGGCGA
TTAAGTTGGGTAACGCCAGGGTTTTCCCAGTCACGACGTTGTAAAACGACGGCCAGTGAATCCGTAATCA
TGGTCATAGCTGTTTCCTGTGTGAAATTGTTATCCGCTCACAATTCCACACAACATACGAGCCGGAAGCA
TAAAGTGTAAAGCCTGGGGTGCCTAATGAGTGAGCTAACTTACATTAATTGCGTTGCGCTCACTGCCCGC
TTTCCAGTCGGGAAACCTGTCGTGCCAGCTGCATTAATGAATCGGCCAACGCGCGGGGAGAGGCGGTTTG
CGTATTGGGCGCCAGGGTGGTTTTTCTTTTCACCAGTGAGACGGGCAACAGCTGATTGCCCTTCACCGCC
TGGCCCTGAGAGAGTTGCAGCAAGCGGTCCACGCTGGTTTGCCCCAGCAGGCGAAAATCCTGTTTGATGG
TGGTTAACGGCGGGATATAACATGAGCTGTCTTCGGTATCGTCGTATCCCACTACCGAGATATCCGCACC
AACGCGCAGCCCGGACTCGGTAATGGCGCGCATTGCGCCCAGCGCCATCTGATCGTTGGCAACCAGCATC
GCAGTGGGAACGATGCCCTCATTCAGCATTTGCATGGTTTGTTGAAAACCGGACATGGCACTCCAGTCGC
CTTCCCGTTCCGCTATCGGCTGAATTTGATTGCGAGTGAGATATTTATGCCAGCCAGCCAGACGCAGACG
CGCCGAGACAGAACTTAATGGGCCCGCTAACAGCGCGATTTGCTGGTGACCCAATGCGACCAGATGCTCC
ACGCCCAGTCGCGTACCGTCTTCATGGGAGAAAATAATACTGTTGATGGGTGTCTGGTCAGAGACATCAA
GAAATAACGCCGGAACATTAGTGCAGGCAGCTTCCACAGCAATGGCATCCTGGTCATCCAGCGGATAGTT
AATGATCAGCCCACTGACGCGTTGCGCGAGAAGATTGTGCACCGCCGCTTTACAGGCTTCGACGCCGCTT
CGTTCTACCATCGACACCACCACGCTGGCACCCAGTTGATCGGCGCGAGATTTAATCGCCGCGACAATTT
GCGACGGCGCGTGCAGGGCCAGACTGGAGGTGGCAACGCCAATCAGCAACGACTGTTTGCCCGCCAGTTG
TTGTGCCACGCGGTTGGGAATGTAATTCAGCTCCGCCATCGCCGCTTCCACTTTTTCCCGCGTTTTCGCA
GAAACGTGGCTGGCCTGGTTCACCACGCGGGAAACGGTCTGATAAGAGACACCGGCATACTCTGCGACAT
CGTATAACGTTACTGGTTTCACATTCACCACCCTGAATTGACTCTCTTCCGGGCGCTATCATGCCATACC
GCGAAAGGTTTTGCACCATTCCATGGTGTCGGAATTGCTGCAGGTCGAGGGGGTCATGGCTGCGCCCCGA
CACCCGCCAACACCCGCTGACGCGCCCTGACGGGCTTGTCTGCTCCCGGCATCCGCTTACAGACAAGCTG
TGACCGTCTCCGGGAGCTGCATGTGTCAGAGGTTTTCACCGTCATCACCGAAACGCGCGAGGCAGGATGG
CGCCCAACAGTCCCCCGGCCACGGGGCCTGCCACCATACCCACGCCGAAACAAGCGCTCATGAGCCCGAA
GTGGCGAGCCCGATCTTCCCCATCGGTGATGTCGGCGATATAGGCGCCAGCAACCGCACCTGTGGCGCCG
GTGATGCCGGCCACGATGCGTCCGGCGTAGAGGATCCGTCGACCTACAGGGGGGGGGGGCGCTGAGGTCT
GCCTCGTGAAGAAGGTGTTGCTGACTCATACCAGGCCTGAATCGCCCCATCATCCAGCCAGAAAGTGAGG
GAGCCACGGTTGATGAGAGCTTTGTTGTAGGTGGACCAGTTGGTGATTTTGAACTTTTGCTTTGCCACGG
AACGGTCTGCGTTGTCGGGAAGATGCGTGATCTGATCCTTCAACTCAGCAAAAGTTCGATTTATTCAACA
AAGCCGCCGTCCCGTCAAGTCAGCGTAATGCTCTGCCAGTGTTACAACCAATTAACCAATTCTGATTAGA
AAAACTCATCGAGCATCAAATGAAACTGCAATTTATTCATATCAGGATTATCAATACCATATTTTTGAAA
AAGCCGTTTCTGTAATGAAGGAGAAAACTCACCGAGGCAGTTCCATAGGATGGCAAGATCCTGGTATCGG
TCTGCGATTCCGACTCGTCCAACATCAATACAACCTATTAATTTCCCCTCGTCAAAAATAAGGTTATCAA
GTGAGAAATCACCATGAGTGACGACTGAATCCGGTGAGAATGGCAAAAGCTTATGCATTTCTTTCCAGAC
TTGTTCAACAGGCCAGCCATTACGCTCGTCATCAAAATCACTCGCATCAACCAAACCGTTATTCATTCGT
GATTGCGCCTGAGCGAGACGAAATACGCGATCGCTGTTAAAAGGACAATTACAAACAGGAATCGAATGCA
ACCGGCGCAGGAACACTGCCAGCGCATCAACAATATTTTCACCTGAATCAGGATATTCTTCTAATACCTG
GAATGCTGTTTTCCCGGGGATCGCAGTGGTGAGTAACCATGCATCATCAGGAGTACGGATAAAATGCTTG
ATGGTCGGAAGAGGCATAAATTCCGTCAGCCAGTTTAGTCTGACCATCTCATCTGTAACATCATTGGCAA
CGCTACCTTTGCCATGTTTCAGAAACAACTCTGGCGCATCGGGCTTCCCATACAATCGATAGATTGTCGC
ACCTGATTGCCCGACATTATCGCGAGCCCATTTATACCCATATAAATCAGCATCCATGTTGGAATTTAAT
CGCGGCCTCGAGCAAGACGTTTCCCGTTGAATATGGCTCATAACACCCCTTGTATTACTGTTTATGTAAG
CAGACAGTTTTATTGTTCATGATGATATATTTTTATCTTGTGCAATGTAACATCAGAGATTTTGAGACAC
AACGTGGCTTTCCATCAAAAAAATATTGACAACATAAAAAACTTTGTGTTATACTTGT
Features (pLannotate 1.2.2; 19 found; start..end, strand, type, name):
      5..21      +  protein_bind   lac operator: The lac repressor binds to the lac operator to inhibit transcription in E. coli. This inhibition can be relieved by adding lactose or isopropyl-β-D-thiogalactopyranoside (IPTG). lac repressor encoded by lacI
     61..84      +  CDS            GFP(1-10) (fragment): fragment of superfolder GFP consisting of the first 10 β-strands associates with GFP11, the 11th β-strand, to reconstitute fluorescent GFP (Cabantous et al., 2005; Kamiyama et al., 2016)
     86..781     +  CDS            LSS-mKate2: LSS-mKate2 is a basic (constitutively fluorescent) long stokes shift fluorescent protein published in 2010, derived from Entacmaea quadricolor. It has very low acid sensitivity.
    793..809     +  CDS            SET1 (fragment): solubility-enhancement tag derived from T7 phage gene 10B
    905..1020    +  ncRNA          5S rRNA: Accession: RF00001 - 5S ribosomal RNA
   1024..1110    +  terminator     rrnB T1 terminator: Escherichia coli rrnB; transcription terminator T1 from the E. coli rrnB gene
   1202..1229    +  terminator     rrnB T2 terminator: transcription terminator T2 from the E. coli rrnB gene
   1273..1818    +  rep_origin     p15A ori: Plasmids containing the medium-copy-number p15A origin of replication can be propagated in E. coli cells that contain a second plasmid with the ColE1 origin.
   1849..1926    -  misc_feature   bom (fragment): basis of mobility region from pBR322
   2214..2387    -  CDS            lacZα: LacZα fragment of β-galactosidase; lacZ fragment
   2407..2423    -  protein_bind   lac operator: The lac repressor binds to the lac operator to inhibit transcription in E. coli. This inhibition can be relieved by adding lactose or isopropyl-β-D-thiogalactopyranoside (IPTG). lac repressor encoded by lacI
   2431..2461    -  promoter       lac promoter: promoter for the E. coli lac operon
   2476..2497    -  protein_bind   CAP binding site: CAP binding activates transcription in the presence of cAMP. E. coli catabolite activator protein
   2510..3592    -  CDS            lacI: lac repressor; lacI; The lac repressor binds to the lac operator to inhibit transcription in E. coli. This inhibition can be relieved by adding lactose or isopropyl-β-D-thiogalactopyranoside (IPTG).
   3593..3670    -  promoter       lacIq promoter: lacI (mutant); In the lacIq allele, a single base change in the promoter boosts expression of the lacI gene about 10-fold.
   3806..3845    -  CDS            rop (fragment): Rop protein, which maintains plasmids at low copy number; rop
   3846..4027    -  CDS            TcR (fragment): tetracycline efflux protein; tet; confers resistance to tetracycline
   4049..4195    -  CDS            TRA2_ECOLX (fragment): Protein predicted: Swiss-Prot protein existence level 4. Required for transposition of transposon Tn903. From Escherichia coli.
   4336..5151    -  CDS            KanR: aminoglycoside phosphotransferase; aph(3')-Ia; confers resistance to kanamycin in bacteria or G418 (Geneticin®) in eukaryotes
