[The description below was written by a language model from this plasmid's Addgene catalogue record and pLannotate feature annotations shown in this document.]
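Description:
pNK141l2 is a 5.3 kb synthetic-biology reporter plasmid for E. coli, built on a pACYC184-derived backbone. It replicates from the p15A origin, which is compatible with ColE1-type plasmids and so allows it to be co-maintained with other constructs. The catalogue lists it as high copy, although p15A is generally regarded as a medium-copy origin. Selection is by kanamycin through an aph(3')-Ia KanR gene. Short fragments of TcR, rop, bom and a Tn903 transposition protein are annotated nearby and appear to be non-functional leftovers from the parental vectors.

The payload is LSS-mKate2, a long-Stokes-shift red fluorescent protein, which the record says is expressed from an orthogonal ribosome binding site. That site is not annotated in the feature table, and neither is the promoter driving the reporter. However, a lac operator lies just upstream of the coding sequence, and the plasmid carries lacI under the stronger lacIq promoter, which suggests that reporter transcription is lac-repressible and IPTG-inducible. The very short GFP(1-10) and SET1 matches flanking the reporter are probably incidental annotation hits to its termini or linker sequence. A 5S rRNA segment and the rrnB T1 and T2 terminators follow the reporter and end transcription. A separate lac promoter/operator with a CAP site and a lacZα fragment sits downstream of lacI.

An orthogonal RBS is designed to be read only by ribosomes carrying a matching altered anti-Shine-Dalgarno sequence. Fluorescence from this plasmid would therefore report the activity of such orthogonal ribosomes rather than that of the host translation machinery, which fits the associated work on orthogonal translation and heterologous ribosome engineering in E. coli.
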