Addgene plasmid #156385: pNK141l2
Purpose: Expresses orthogonal RBS LSS-mKate2 reporter
Depositing lab: Ahmed Badran. Depositing organization: Broad Institute. Publication: Orthogonal translation enables heterologous ribosome engineering in E. coli. Kolber NS, Fattal R, Bratulic S, Carver GD, Badran AH. Nat Commun. 2021 Jan 26;12(1):599. doi: 10.1038/s41467-020-20759-z. PubMed 33500394.
Backbone
  Vector backbone: pACYC184
  Vector type: Synthetic Biology
Growth in bacteria
  Bacterial resistance: Kanamycin, 50 μg/mL
  Growth temperature: 37°C
  Growth strain: NEB Turbos
  Copy number: High Copy
Gene/Insert
  Gene/Insert name: LSS-mKate2
  Species: Synthetic
  Cloning method: Ligation Independent Cloning
Terms and licenses: Academic/Nonprofit Terms; Industry Terms: Not Available to Industry
How to cite: pNK141l2 was a gift from Ahmed Badran (Addgene plasmid # 156385 ; http://n2t.net/addgene:156385 ; RRID:Addgene_156385)
